>Addgene plasmid #145386 | pGBW-m4046288 | depositor full sequence | sequence record 287563 | Full Sequence
GCGGCCGCCCCACACACCATAGCTTCAAAATGTTTCTACTCCTTTTTTACTCTTCCAGATTTTCTCGGAC
TCCGCGCATCGCCGTACCACTTCAAAACACCCAAGCACAGCATACTAAATTTCCCCTCTTTCTTCCTCTA
GGGTGTCGTTAATTACCCGTACTAAAGGTTTGGAAAAGAAAAAAGAGACCGCCTCGTTTCTTTTTCTTCG
TCGAAAAAGGCAATAAAAATTTTTATCACGTTTCTTTTTCTTGAAAATTTTTTTTTTTGATTTTTTTCTC
TTTCGATGACCTCCCATTGATATTTAAGTTAATAAACGGTCTTCAATTTCTCAAGTTTCAGTTTCATTTT
TCTTGTTCTATTACAACTTTTTTTACTTCTTGCTCATTAGAAAGAAAGCATAGCAATCTAATCTAAGTTT
TAATTACAAAATGAGCCTGGAAAACGTTGCCTTCAATGTAGTGAACAAAGGACACTTTGATGGGCAACAG
GGTGAGGTTCCTGTCTCCATTATAAATAACACCGTTTATACTAAGGTCGACGGCGTTGATGTGGAATTGT
TCGAAAATAAGACGACATTACCCGTCAACGTTGCATTTGAACTTTGGGCGAAGCGTAACATCAAACCAGT
CCCAGAAGTTAAGATTTTGAACAATTTGGGTGTTGACATCGCTGCTAATACCGTCATTTGGGATTACAAG
AGAGATGCTCCGGCCCATATCTCAACTATAGGTGTCTGCTCGATGACTGACATTGCTAAAAAGCCAACCG
AGACTATCTGTGCTCCATTAACCGTTTTCTTTGACGGTAGAGTAGATGGTCAAGTCGACCTCTTCAGAAA
CGCAAGGAACGGTGTTTTGATTACAGAAGGTAGTGTTAAAGGTCTACAACCTTCTGTAGGTCCAAAGCAA
GCGTCCTTGAACGGCGTCACGTTGATTGGCGAAGCCGTTAAGACTCAATTCAATTACTATAAGAAGGTCG
ATGGTGTTGTGCAACAATTACCAGAAACTTACTTCACTCAGTCTCGCAATTTGCAAGAATTTAAACCACG
ATCTCAAATGGAAATCGATTTTCTTGAACTAGCTATGGACGAGTTCATCGAACGTTACAAGTTGGAAGGT
TATGCTTTTGAACACATTGTCTACGGTGACTTCTCTCATTCCCAGCTGGGTGGTTTACACTTGCTAATTG
GACTGGCTAAAAGATTCAAGGAATCACCATTCGAGTTGGAAGATTTTATCCCTATGGACTCTACCGTTAA
AAACTACTTCATCACTGATGCTCAAACCGGTTCGAGTAAGTGTGTTTGTTCCGTCATTGACTTGTTACTA
GATGATTTCGTAGAAATAATTAAGTCTCAAGACTTGTCAGTTGTTTCCAAGGTTGTCAAGGTAACCATTG
ACTATACGGAAATCTCATTTATGTTGTGGTGCAAAGACGGTCATGTTGAAACCTTCTACCCGAAATTGCA
ACTCGTGCCGAGAGGTTCTTGGAGCCATCCGCAGTTTGAAAAATAAACAGGCCCCTTTTCCTTTGTCGAT
ATCATGTAATTAGTTATGTCACGCTTACATTCACGCCCTCCTCCCACATCCGCTCTAACCGAAAAGGAAG
GAGTTAGACAACCTGAAGTCTAGGTCCCTATTTATTTTTTTTAATAGTTATGTTAGTATTAAGAACGTTA
TTTATATTTCAAATTTTTCTTTTTTTTCTGTACAAAGCGGCCGCCGAACCACTAGTGCACTGCAGTACAC
GGTTTCCTTGAAATTTTTTTGATTCGGTAATCTCCGAACAGAAGGAAGAACGAAGGAAGGAGCACAGACT
TAGATTGGTATATATACGCATATGTAGTGTTGAAGAAACATGAAATTGCCCAGTATTCTTAACCCAACTG
CACAGAACAAAAACGTGCAGGAAACGAAGATAAATCATGTCGAAAGCTACATATAAGGAACGTGCTGCTA
CTCATCCTAGTCCTGTTGCTGCCAAGCTATTTAATATCATGCACGAAAAGCAAACAAACTTGTGTGCTTC
ATTGGATGTTCGTACCACCAAGGAATTACTGGAGTTAGTTGAAGCATTAGGTCCCAAAATTTGTTTACTA
AAAACACATGTGGATATCTTGACTGATTTTTCCATGGAGGGCACAGTTAAGCCGCTAAAGGCATTATCCG
CCAAGTACAATTTTTTACTCTTCGAGGACAGAAAATTTGCTGACATTGGTAATACAGTCAAATTGCAGTA
CTCTGCGGGTGTATACAGAATAGCAGAATGGGCAGACATTACGAATGCACACGGTGTGGTGGGCCCAGGT
ATTGTTAGCGGTTTGAAGCAGGCGGCAGAAGAAGTAACAAAGGAACCTAGAGGCCTTTTGATGTTAGCAG
AATTGTCATGCAAGGGCTCCCTATCTACTGGAGAATATACTAAGGGTACTGTTGACATTGCGAAGAGCGA
CAAAGATTTTGTTATCGGCTTTATTGCTCAAAGAGACATGGGTGGAAGAGATGAAGGTTACGATTGGTTG
ATTATGACACCCGGTGTGGGTTTAGATGACAAGGGAGATGCATTGGGTCAACAGTATAGAACCGTGGATG
ATGTGGTTTCTACAGGATCTGACATTATTATTGTTGGAAGAGGACTATTTGCAAAGGGAAGGGATGCTAA
GGTAGAGGGTGAACGTTACAGAAAAGCAGGCTGGGAAGCATATTTGAGAAGATGCGGCCAGCAAAACTAA
AAAACTGTATTATAAGTAAATGCATGTATACTAAACTCACAAATTAGAGCTTCAATTTAATTATATCAGT
TATTACCCGAGTAACGAAGCATCTGTGCTTCATTTTGTAGAACAAAAATGCAACGCGAGAGCGCTAATTT
TTCAAACAAAGAATCTGAGCTGCATTTTTACAGAACAGAAATGCAACGCGAAAGCGCTATTTTACCAACG
AAGAATCTGTGCTTCATTTTTGTAAAACAAAAATGCAACGCGAGAGCGCTAATTTTTCAAACAAAGAATC
TGAGCTGCATTTTTACAGAACAGAAATGCAACGCGAGAGCGCTATTTTACCAACAAAGAATCTATACTTC
TTTTTTGTTCTACAAAAATGCATCCCGAGAGCGCTATTTTTCTAACAAAGCATCTTAGATTACTTTTTTT
CTCCTTTGTGCGCTCTATAATGCAGTCTCTTGATAACTTTTTGCACTGTAGGTCCGTTAAGGTTAGAAGA
AGGCTACTTTGGTGTCTATTTTCTCTTCCATAAAAAAAGCCTGACTCCACTTCCCGCGTTTACTGATTAC
TAGCGAAGCTGCGGGTGCATTTTTTCAAGATAAAGGCATCCCCGATTATATTCTATACCGATGTGGATTG
CGCATACTTTGTGAACAGAAAGTGATAGCGTTGATGATTCTTCATTGGTCAGAAAATTATGAACGGTTTC
TTCTATTTTGTCTCTATATACTACGTATAGGAAATGTTTACATTTTCGTATTGTTTTCGATTCACTCTAT
GAATAGTTCTTACTACAATTTTTTTGTCTAAAGAGTAATACTAGAGATAAACATAAAAAATGTAGAGGTC
GAGTTTAGATGCAAGTTCAAGGAGCGAAAGGTGGATGGGTAGGTTATATAGGGATATAGCACAGAGATAT
ATAGCAAAGAGATACTTTTGAGCAATGTTTGTGGAAGCGGTATTCGCAATATTTTAGTAGCTCGTTACAG
TCCGGTGCGTTTTTGGTTTTTTGAAAGTGCGTCATCAGAGCGCTTTTGGTTTTCAAAAGCGCTCTGAAGT
TCCTATACTTTCTAGCTAGAGAATAGGAACTTCCCGAGCGGCCGCGTGTTACAAGCTTGACTCCAGCGTA
ACTGGACTGCAATCAACTCACTGGCTCACCTTCACGGGTGGGCCTTTCTTCGGTAGAAAATCAAAGGATC
TTCTTGAGATCCTTTTTTTCTGCGCGTAATCTGCTGCTTGCAAACAAAAAAACCACCGCTACCAGCGGTG
GTTTGTTTGCCGGATCAAGAGCTACCAACTCTTTTTCCGAGGTAACTGGCTTCAGCAGAGCGCAGATACC
AAATACTGTTCTTCTAGTGTAGCCGTAGTTAGGCCACCACTTCAAGAACTCTGTAGCACCGCCTACATAC
CTCGCTCTGCTAATCCTGTTACCAGTGGCTGCTGCCAGTGGCGATAAGTCGTGTCTTACCGGGTTGGACT
CAAGACGATAGTTACCGGATAAGGCGCAGCGGTCGGGCTGAACGGGGGGTTCGTGCACACAGCCCAGCTT
GGAGCGAACGACCTACACCGAACTGAGATACCTACAGCGTGAGCTATGAGAAAGCGCCACGCTTCCCGAA
GGGAGAAAGGCGGACAGGTATCCGGTAAGCGGCAGGGTCGGAACAGGAGAGCGCACGAGGGAGCTTCCAG
GGGTAAACGCCTGGTATCTTTATAGTCCTGTCGGGTTTCGCCACCTCTGACTTGAGCATCGATTTTTGTG
ATGCTCGTCAGGGGGGCGGAGCCTATGGAAAAACGCCAGCAACGCAGAAAGGCCCACCCGAAGGTGAGCC
AGGTGATTACATTTGGGCCCTCATCAGAGGTTTTCACCGTCATCACCGAAACGCGCGAGGCAGCTGCGGT
AAAGCTCATCAGCGTGGTCGTGAAGCGATTCACAGATGTCTGCCTGTTCATCCGCGTCCAGCTCGTTGAG
TTTCTCCAGAAGCGTTAATGTCTGGCTTCTGATAAAGCGGGCCATGTTAAGGGCGGTTTTTTCCTGTTTG
GTCACTTACCAATGCTTAATCAGTGAGGCACCTATCTCAGCGATCTGTCTATTTCGTTCATCCATAGTTG
CCTGACTCCCCGTCGTGTAGATAACTACGATGCGGGAGGGCTTACCATCTGGCCCCAGTGCTGCAATGAT
ACCGCGAGACCCACGCTCACCGGCTCCAGATTTATCAGCAATAAACCAGCCAGCCGGGAGGGCCGAGCGC
AGAAGTGATCCTGCAACTTTATCCGCCTCCATCCAGTCTATTAATTGTTGCCGGGAAGCTAGAGTAAGTA
GTTCGCCAGTTAATAGTTTGCGCAACGTTGTTGCCATTGCTACAGGCATCGTGGTGTCACGCTCGTCGTT
TGGTATGGCTTCATTCAGCTCCGGTTCCCAACGATCAAGGCGAGTTACATGATCCCCCATGTTGTGCAAA
AAAGCGGTTAGCTCCTTCGGTCCTCCGATCGTTGCCAGAAGTAAGTTGGCCGCAGTGTTATCACTCATGG
TTATGGCAGCACTGCATAATTCTCTTACTGTCATGCCATCCGTGAGATGCTTTTCTGTGACTGGTGAGTA
CTCAACCAAGTCATTCTGAGAATAGTGTATGCGGCGACCGAGTTGCTCTTGCCCGGCGTCAATACGGGAT
AATACCGCGCCACATAGCAGAACTTTAAAAGTGCTCATCATTGGAAAACGTTCTTCGGGGCGTAAACTCT
CAAGGATCTTACCGCTGTTGAGATCCAGTTCGATGTAACCCACTCGTGCACCCAACTGATCTTCAGCATC
TTTTACTTTCACCAGCGTTTCTGGGTGAGCAAAAACAGGAAGGCAAAATGCCGCAAAAAAGGGAATAAGG
GCGACACGGAAATGTTGAATACTCATTTTAGCTTCCTTAGCTCCTGAAAATCTCGATAACTCAAAAAATA
CGCCCGGTAGTGATCTTATTTCATTATGGTGAAAGTTGGAACCTCTTACGTGCCGATCAAGTCAAAAGCC
TCCGGTCGGAGGCTTTTGACTTTCTGCTATGGAGGTCAGGTATGATTTAAATGGTCAGTTAGA
Features (pLannotate 1.2.2; 13 found; start..end, strand, type, name):
     10..417     +  promoter       TEF1 promoter: S. cerevisiae TEF1; promoter for EF-1α
    416..1471    +  CDS            rep (fragment): R1AB_SARS2 - Experimental evidence at protein level: Swiss-Prot protein existence level 1. [2'-O-methyltransferase]: Methyltransferase that mediates mRNA cap 2'-O-ribose methylation to the 5'-cap structure of viral mRNAs. N7-methyl guanosine cap is a prerequisite for binding of nsp16. Therefore plays an essential role in viral mRNAs cap methylation which is essential to evade immune system. From Severe acute respiratory syndrome coronavirus 2 (2019-nCoV) (SARS-CoV-2).
   1542..1714    +  terminator     CYC1 terminator (fragment): S. cerevisiae CYC1; transcription terminator for CYC1
   1750..1926    +  promoter       URA3 promoter (fragment): S. cerevisiae URA3
   1927..2730    +  CDS            URA3: orotidine-5'-phosphate decarboxylase, required for uracil biosynthesis; S. cerevisiae URA3; yeast auxotrophic marker, counterselectable with 5-fluoroorotic acid (5-FOA)
   2813..3795    -  rep_origin     2μ ori: yeast 2μ plasmid origin of replication
   3873..3902    +  terminator     T3Te terminator: phage T3 early transcription terminator
   3924..4511    +  rep_origin     ori: high-copy-number ColE1/pMB1/pBR322/pUC origin of replication
   4523..4550    -  terminator     T7Te terminator: phage T7 early transcription terminator
   4574..4765    -  CDS            rop: Rop protein, which maintains plasmids at low copy number; rop
   4766..5626    -  CDS            AmpR: β-lactamase; bla; confers resistance to ampicillin, carbenicillin, and related antibiotics
   5627..5729    -  promoter       cat promoter: promoter of the E. coli cat gene encoding chloramphenicol acetyltransferase
   5730..5761    -  terminator     tonB terminator: bidirectional E. coli tonB-P14 transcription terminator
