[The description below was written by a language model from this plasmid's Addgene catalogue record and pLannotate feature annotations shown in this document.]
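Description:
pGBW-m4046288 is an E. coli/yeast shuttle plasmid for episomal expression of the SARS-CoV-2 endoRNAse in Saccharomyces cerevisiae. In bacteria it is maintained by a high-copy ColE1/pUC-type origin and selected with ampicillin through the β-lactamase gene, which the feature table shows being driven by a cat promoter and bracketed by short bacterial terminators (tonB, T7Te, T3Te) that insulate the replication and resistance modules. A short rop annotation lies next to AmpR, although the catalogue lists the plasmid as high copy. In yeast, the 2μ origin supports multicopy episomal replication. The URA3 marker, with its own promoter, allows selection in uracil auxotrophs and counterselection with 5-fluoroorotic acid.

The payload is a synthetic open reading frame of about 1 kb, recoded for S. cerevisiae codon usage. It encodes the endoribonuclease that is released as a mature product from the viral ORF1ab replicase polyprotein. It is placed between the constitutive TEF1 promoter and a CYC1 transcription terminator. The automated annotation correctly matches this region to a fragment of the SARS-CoV-2 replicase polyprotein, but its accompanying text describes the 2'-O-methyltransferase. That text appears to be a generic note carried over from the polyprotein entry rather than a description of this insert, which the catalogue identifies as the endoRNAse. According to the record, the backbone supplies a C-terminal thrombin cleavage site followed by a StrepII tag, which would permit affinity capture of the protein and subsequent tag removal. These elements are not separately annotated in the feature table. The construct was made by gene synthesis and is suited to producing the viral enzyme in yeast for purification and for biochemical or functional studies.
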