Addgene plasmid #145386: pGBW-m4046288
Purpose: Yeast Expression plasmid for SARS-CoV-2 endoRNAse
Depositing lab: Ginkgo Bioworks & Benjie Chen. Depositing organization: Ginkgo Bioworks.
Backbone
  Vector backbone: AmpR; 2u URA3
  Backbone size w/o insert (bp): 4078
  Vector type: Yeast Expression
  Selectable markers: URA3
Growth in bacteria
  Bacterial resistance: Ampicillin, 100 μg/mL
  Growth temperature: 37°C
  Growth strain: DH5alpha
  Copy number: High Copy
Gene/Insert
  Gene/Insert name: SARS-CoV-2 endoRNAse
  Species: S. cerevisiae (budding yeast); Severe acute respiratory syndrome coronavirus 2
  Insert size (bp): 1037
  Mutation: Saccharomyces cerevisiae recode 1
  Entrez Gene: ORF1ab (a.k.a. GU280_gp01)
  Promoter: pTEF1
  Tag / fusion protein: Cleavable thrombin;StrepII (C terminal on backbone)
  Cloning method: Unknown
Resource information
  A portion of this plasmid was derived from a plasmid made by: GinkgoBioworks
Depositor comments: NCBI Reference Sequence: YP_009725310.1. Created by gene synthesis with Not1 site.
How to cite: pGBW-m4046288 was a gift from Ginkgo Bioworks & Benjie Chen (Addgene plasmid # 145386 ; http://n2t.net/addgene:145386 ; RRID:Addgene_145386)
